>Addgene plasmid #29568 | SEMA4D (chick) pBLUE | addgene partial sequence | sequence record 35014 | 29568 with SP6
CGAGCGGCCGCTCGAGTTATGTGGATGGTGGCCTGGCTGGCTCATGATGCCTTCGGTTTCGCTTTTTTTT
CATCTCCTGCACGTGCTTCCATTTGGCACCACCTTTGTTTCGCTGTCGCCGTTTCTCCCGGTGCCACATC
TGTTCACAGTACTCATCCAGGCTAAAGCTGGGGCTGCTGACGAGCTGGATATAGTCCTTGTACCTCAGAC
GGGACTCTGTCAGCAAATCCCTCACCCGACCCTCCTCATCCTCAGTTTTCTGTGTGCTTTCCATTTGCCC
ATTCTCAATGACATTTAAATTCAGCTTCACAATGGTGTGGATGAAGGTGTGTTCCTGGGCTTTGCAGAAA
TAGGCTCCTGCATCCCTCCTTTGCAAGCTTCGGATCAGCAGCCCATGTTCTGTTTTGATGATCCTTTCGT
CTGCCTTCAGCTCTTCTCGATGCTCTTCTCCAGAGCGTTGAATATACCACCTAATAGAGGCTTGCTGGGA
CTTAGGAATACATTCCAGAAAAGTTGAATTAAATTCAATGCCAAAAATCACCTTTTCATCAGCAGTTTCA
TGACTAATGCTGTCTTCTACATCCCAGCATTGTGCGACAGGGTCTCCATATTTGACATCTTGCCTTCTGG
CTCTCCTTTTAGAAGTGGGGGCGTATCTGGAACAGGAGTTTCCATCCCAGGCACAGTATGGGTCTCTGGC
AAGGCAGCAGTCTGCACAAGCCTTCCCATACGTGTGACATCTGTGCAGAGAGAGCTGAACCAATCCATCC
CTGGAACCAATGTACAATTGTTGCTGCTTCTGAGAAATCTCCATGGTTGAAATAAATGAAGG
