[The description below was written by a language model from this plasmid's Addgene catalogue record.]
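Description:
SEMA4D (chick) pBLUE is a bacterial cloning plasmid built on the Stratagene pBluescript SK backbone (about 2.9 kb) and intended as a template for making in situ hybridization riboprobes. It is maintained as a high-copy plasmid in E. coli under ampicillin selection. No feature table accompanies the record, so the standard pBluescript elements (a pUC-type origin, an f1 origin, and the bla resistance gene) can only be assumed from the backbone name, not confirmed.

The insert is roughly 3.5 kb of chicken (Gallus gallus) SEMA4D, also known as Semaphorin 4D or Collapsin 4, a member of the semaphorin family of axon guidance and cell signalling molecules. It was cloned by restriction digestion between EcoRI at the 5′ end and XhoI at the 3′ end, with both sites preserved. The plasmid has no eukaryotic promoter and is not an expression construct. The insert instead sits between the opposing T3 and T7 phage RNA polymerase promoters that flank the pBluescript polylinker, which allows run-off in vitro transcription of either strand.

According to the depositor's notes, linearizing with NotI or XhoI and transcribing with T3 polymerase gives the sense (control) probe, while linearizing with KpnI or EcoRI and transcribing with T7 gives the antisense probe that detects SEMA4D mRNA. The record lists no mutations in the insert itself. It names SP6 as a 3′ sequencing primer, although pBluescript normally carries T3 rather than SP6 at that position, so this entry should be treated with caution. The plasmid is typically used to map SEMA4D expression in chick embryonic tissues.
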