Addgene plasmid #29568: SEMA4D (chick) pBLUE
Depositing lab: Jonathan Raper. Depositing organization: University of Pennsylvania.
Backbone
  Vector backbone: pBLUESCRIPT (SK)
  Backbone manufacturer: stratagene
  Backbone size w/o insert (bp): 2900
  Vector type: pBlue for ISH
Growth in bacteria
  Bacterial resistance: Ampicillin, 100 μg/mL
  Growth temperature: 37°C
  Growth strain: DH5alpha
  Copy number: High Copy
Gene/Insert
  Gene/Insert name: SEMA4D (alt names: Semaphorin 4D; Collapsin 4)
  Species: G. gallus (chicken)
  Insert size (bp): 3500
  Mutation: For ISH Sense: Not1 or Xho1/T3 Antisense: Kpn1 or EcoR1/T7
  GenBank ID: NC_006127
  Entrez Gene: SEMA4D (a.k.a. COLL-4)
  Cloning method: Restriction Enzyme; 5′ cloning site EcoR1 (not destroyed); 3′ cloning site Xho1 (not destroyed)
  Sequencing primers: 5′ T7; 3′ SP6
Terms and licenses: Academic/Nonprofit Terms; Industry Terms: Not Available to Industry
How to cite: SEMA4D (chick) pBLUE was a gift from Jonathan Raper (Addgene plasmid # 29568 ; http://n2t.net/addgene:29568 ; RRID:Addgene_29568)
